>Addgene plasmid #168957 | pEntry_HCoV-229E-nsp8 | addgene full sequence | sequence record 344612 | Addgene NGS Result
CAAATAATGATTTTATTTTGACTGATAGTGACCTGTTCGTTGCAACAAATTGATGAGCAATGCTTTTTTA
TAATGCCAACTTTGTACAAAAAAGCAGAAGGGCCGTCAAGGCCAGGATCCATGGGATCCAGTGTTGCATC
TTCTTTTGTTGGTATGCCATCTTTTGTTGCATATGAAACAGCAAGACAAGAGTATGAAAATGCTGTTGCA
AATGGTTCCTCACCACAAATAATCAAACAATTGAAGAAGGCTATGAATGTTGCAAAAGCTGAGTTTGACA
GGGAATCATCTGTTCAAAAGAAAATTAACAGAATGGCTGAACAAGCTGCTGCAGCTATGTACAAAGAAGC
ACGTGCTGTTAATAGAAAATCAAAAGTTGTTAGTGCCATGCATAGTTTACTCTTTGGCATGCTCCGACGT
TTGGACATGTCTAGTGTTGACACTATCCTTAATATGGCACGTAATGGTGTTGTCCCTCTTTCCGTTATCC
CTGCTACTTCTGCAGCCAGGCTCGTCGTCGTAGTACCAGATCATGATTCATTTGTGAAAATGATGGTAGA
TGGTTTTGTGCACTACGCTGGTGTTGTTTGGACATTACAGGAAGTTAAGGATAATGATGGTAAGAATGTG
CATCTTAAAGATGTTACAAAGGAAAACCAGGAAATACTTGTTTGGCCTCTGATTTTGACTTGTGAACGTG
TCGTTAAATTGCAGCTTAATTAAGACGCGATCGCGGCCTCATGGGCCCAGCTTTCTTGTACAAAGTTGGC
ATTATAAAAAATAATTGCTCATCAATTTGTTGCAACGAACAGGTCACTATCAGTCAAAATAAAATCATTA
TTTGCCATCCAGCTGATATCCCCTATAGTGAGTCGTATTACATGGTCATAGCTGTTTCCTGGCAGCTCTG
GCCCGTGTCTCAAAATCTCTGATGTTACATTGCACAAGATAAAAATATATCATCATGCCTCCTCTAGACC
AGCCAGGACAGAAATGCCTCGACTTCGCTGCTACCCAAGGTTGCCGGGTGACGCACACCGTGGAAACGGA
TGAAGGCACGAACCCAGTGGACATAAGCCTGTTCGGTTCGTAAGCTGTAATGCAAGTAGCGTATGCGCTC
ACGCAACTGGTCCAGAACCTTGACCGAACGCAGCGGTGGTAACGGCGCAGTGGCGGTTTTCATGGCTTGT
TATGACTGTTTTTTTGGGGTACAGTCTATGCCTCGGGCATCCAAGCAGCAAGCGCGTTACGCCGTGGGTC
GATGTTTGATGTTATGGAGCAGCAACGATGTTACGCAGCAGGGCAGTCGCCCTAAAACAAAGTTAAACAT
TATGAGGGAAGCGGTGATCGCCGAAGTATCGACTCAACTATCAGAGGTAGTTGGCGTCATCGAGCGCCAT
CTCGAACCGACGTTGCTGGCCGTACATTTGTACGGCTCCGCAGTGGATGGCGGCCTGAAGCCACACAGTG
ATATTGATTTGCTGGTTACGGTGACCGTAAGGCTTGATGAAACAACGCGGCGAGCTTTGATCAACGACCT
TTTGGAAACTTCGGCTTCCCCTGGAGAGAGCGAGATTCTCCGCGCTGTAGAAGTCACCATTGTTGTGCAC
GACGACATCATTCCGTGGCGTTATCCAGCTAAGCGCGAACTGCAATTTGGAGAATGGCAGCGCAATGACA
TTCTTGCAGGTATCTTCGAGCCAGCCACGATCGACATTGATCTGGCTATCTTGCTGACAAAAGCAAGAGA
ACATAGCGTTGCCTTGGTAGGTCCAGCGGCGGAGGAACTCTTTGATCCGGTTCCTGAACAGGATCTATTT
GAGGCGCTAAATGAAACCTTAACGCTATGGAACTCGCCGCCCGACTGGGCTGGCGATGAGCGAAATGTAG
TGCTTACGTTGTCCCGCATTTGGTACAGCGCAGTAACCGGCAAAATCGCGCCGAAGGATGTCGCTGCCGA
CTGGGCAATGGAGCGCCTGCCGGCCCAGTATCAGCCCGTCATACTTGAAGCTAGACAGGCTTATCTTGGA
CAAGAAGAAGATCGCTTGGCCTCGCGCGCAGATCAGTTGGAAGAATTTGTCCACTACGTGAAAGGCGAGA
TCACCAAGGTAGTCGGCAAATAACCCTCGAGCCACCCATGACCAAAATCCCTTAACGTGAGTTACGCGTC
GTTCCACTGAGCGTCAGACCCCGTAGAAAAGATCAAAGGATCTTCTTGAGATCCTTTTTTTCTGCGCGTA
ATCTGCTGCTTGCAAACAAAAAAACCACCGCTACCAGCGGTGGTTTGTTTGCCGGATCAAGAGCTACCAA
CTCTTTTTCCGAAGGTAACTGGCTTCAGCAGAGCGCAGATACCAAATACTGTTCTTCTAGTGTAGCCGTA
GTTAGGCCACCACTTCAAGAACTCTGTAGCACCGCCTACATACCTCGCTCTGCTAATCCTGTTACCAGTG
GCTGCTGCCAGTGGCGATAAGTCGTGTCTTACCGGGTTGGACTCAAGACGATAGTTACCGGATAAGGCGC
AGCGGTCGGGCTGAACGGGGGGTTCGTGCACACAGCCCAGCTTGGAGCGAACGACCTACACCGAACTGAG
ATACCTACAGCGTGAGCTATGAGAAAGCGCCACGCTTCCCGAAGGGAGAAAGGCGGACAGGTATCCGGTA
AGCGGCAGGGTCGGAACAGGAGAGCGCACGAGGGAGCTTCCAGGGGGAAACGCCTGGTATCTTTATAGTC
CTGTCGGGTTTCGCCACCTCTGACTTGAGCGTCGATTTTTGTGATGCTCGTCAGGGGGGCGGAGCCTATG
GAAAAACGCCAGCAACGCGGCCTTTTTACGGTTCCTGGCCTTTTGCTGGCCTTTTGCTCACATGTTCTTT
CCTGCGTTATCCCCTGATTCTGTGGATAACCGTATTACCGCCTTTGAGTGAGCTGATACCGCTCGCCGCA
GCCGAACGACCGAGCGCAGCGAGTCAGTGAGCGAGGAAGCGGAAGAGCGCCCAATACGCAAACCGCCTCT
CCCCGCGCGTTGGCCGATTCATTAATGCAGCTGGCACGACAGGTTTCCCGACTGGAAAGCGGGCAGTGAG
CGCAACGCAATTAATACGCGTACCGCTAGCCAGGAAGAGTTTGTAGAAACGCAAAAAGGCCATCCGTCAG
GATGGCCTTCTGCTTAGTTTGATGCCTGGCAGTTTATGGCGGGCGTCCTGCCCGCCACCCTCCGGGCCGT
TGCTTCACAACGTTCAAATCCGCTCCCGGCGGATTTGTCCTACTCAGGAGAGCGTTCACCGACAAACAAC
AGATAAAACGAAAGGCCCAGTCTTCCGACTGAGCCTTTCGTTTTATTTGATGCCTGGCAGTTCCCTACTC
TCGCGTTAACGCTAGCATGGATGTTTTCCCAGTCACGACGTTGTAAAACGACGGCCAGTCTTAAGCTCGG
GCCC
Features (pLannotate 1.2.2; 12 found; start..end, strand, type, name):
      1..97      +  protein_bind   attL1: mutant version of attL; recombination site for the Gateway® LR reaction LR Clonase™
    130..720     +  CDS            R1A_CVH22 (fragment): Experimental evidence at protein level: Swiss-Prot protein existence level 1. Nsp9 is a ssRNA-binding protein. From Human coronavirus 229E (HCoV-229E).
    746..844     -  protein_bind   attL2: mutant version of attL; recombination site for the Gateway® LR reaction LR Clonase™
    862..880     -  promoter       T7 promoter: promoter for bacteriophage T7 RNA polymerase
   1070..1093    +  promoter       Pc promoter (fragment): intI1 (promoter lies within the coding sequence); class 1 integron promoter
   1269..1325    +  CDS            GmR (fragment): gentamycin acetyltransferase; aacC1; confers resistance to gentamycin
   1332..2123    +  CDS            SmR: aminoglycoside adenylyltransferase (Murphy, 1985); aadA; confers resistance to spectinomycin and streptomycin
   2216..2804    +  rep_origin     ori: high-copy-number ColE1/pMB1/pBR322/pUC origin of replication
   2987..3079    +  CDS            lacI (fragment): lac repressor; lacI; The lac repressor binds to the lac operator to inhibit transcription in E. coli. This inhibition can be relieved by adding lactose or isopropyl-β-D-thiogalactopyranoside (IPTG).
   3134..3161    -  terminator     rrnB T2 terminator: transcription terminator T2 from the E. coli rrnB gene
   3293..3336    +  terminator     rrnB T1 terminator: Escherichia coli rrnB; transcription terminator T1 from the E. coli rrnB gene
   3383..3419    -  CDS            lacZα (fragment): LacZα fragment of β-galactosidase; lacZ fragment
