[The description below was written by a language model from this plasmid's Addgene catalogue record and pLannotate feature annotations shown in this document.]
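Description:
pEntry_HCoV-229E-nsp8 is a Gateway-compatible Entry clone built on the pENTR223.1 backbone (SfiI-adapted version), carrying the coding sequence for non-structural protein 8 (nsp8) of human coronavirus 229E. The plasmid is about 3.4 kb and is maintained in E. coli through a high-copy ColE1/pUC-type origin. Selection is with spectinomycin, conferred by the aadA aminoglycoside adenylyltransferase gene (SmR). This gene lies downstream of a class 1 integron Pc promoter fragment and a short remnant of a gentamicin resistance gene. Small lacI and lacZα fragments are backbone remnants, and rrnB T1 and T2 terminators sit upstream of the cloning region, presumably insulating it from read-through transcription.

The 585 bp insert was synthesized commercially and cloned directionally between two SfiI sites, so that it lies between attL1 and attL2. The automated annotation matches it to a fragment of the HCoV-229E replicase polyprotein 1a, from which nsp8 is released by proteolytic cleavage. The nsp9 wording in that annotation is generic polyprotein text and does not identify the insert. According to the depositor's notes, the 5′ linker supplies an ATG start codon flanked by BamHI sites. The 3′ linker supplies a TAA stop codon associated with PacI and AsiSI sites. This linker arrangement suggests that the start or stop codon could be removed by restriction digestion to allow N- or C-terminal fusions, although the record does not say so. No promoter drives expression of the insert in this vector; the T7 promoter lies outside attL2 and points toward the insert in antisense orientation. The clone serves as a donor for LR Clonase recombination, which transfers the nsp8 ORF into Gateway destination vectors of choice, and it belongs to a collection of human coronavirus protein-coding Entry clones.
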