Addgene plasmid #168957: pEntry_HCoV-229E-nsp8
Purpose: Gateway-compatible Entry vector
Depositing lab: Pascal Falter-Braun. Depositing organization: Helmholtz Munich. Publication: A resource of human coronavirus protein-coding sequences in a flexible, multipurpose Gateway Entry clone collection. Weller B, Lin CW, Pogoutse O, Sauer M, Marin-de la Rosa N, Strobel A, Young V, Knapp JJ, Rayhan A, Falter C, Kim DK, Roth FP, Falter-Braun P. G3 (Bethesda). 2023 Jul 5;13(7):jkad105. doi: 10.1093/g3journal/jkad105. PubMed 37267226.
Backbone
  Vector backbone: pENTR223.1*SfiI
  Backbone size w/o insert (bp): 2800
  Vector type: Gateway-compatible Entry vector
Growth in bacteria
  Bacterial resistance: Spectinomycin, 50 μg/mL
  Growth temperature: 37°C
  Growth strain: DH5alpha
  Copy number: High Copy
Gene/Insert
  Gene/Insert name: HCoV-229E-nsp8 (alt name: nsp8)
  Species: Other
  Insert size (bp): 585
  Entrez Gene: HCoV229Egp1 (a.k.a. HCoV229Egp1)
  Cloning method: Restriction Enzyme; 5′ cloning site SfiI (unknown if destroyed); 3′ cloning site SfiI (unknown if destroyed)
  Sequencing primers: 5′ M13 uni (-21); 3′ M13 rev (-29)
Resource information
  A portion of this plasmid was derived from a plasmid made by: Synthesized by Twist Bioscience
Terms and licenses: Academic/Nonprofit Terms; Industry Terms: Not Available to Industry
Depositor comments: 5'-linker: SfiI-BamHI-ATG-BamHI (GGCCGTCAaggccaggatccatgggatcc), 3'-linker: PacI-TAA-AsiSI-SfiI (cttaatTAAgacgcgatcgcggcctcatGGGCC).
How to cite: pEntry_HCoV-229E-nsp8 was a gift from Pascal Falter-Braun (Addgene plasmid # 168957 ; http://n2t.net/addgene:168957 ; RRID:Addgene_168957)
