>Addgene plasmid #168957 | pEntry_HCoV-229E-nsp8 | depositor partial sequence | sequence record 327478 | gene-specific Insert sequence
AGTGTTGCATCTTCTTTTGTTGGTATGCCATCTTTTGTTGCATATGAAACAGCAAGACAAGAGTATGAAA
ATGCTGTTGCAAATGGTTCCTCACCACAAATAATCAAACAATTGAAGAAGGCTATGAATGTTGCAAAAGC
TGAGTTTGACAGGGAATCATCTGTTCAAAAGAAAATTAACAGAATGGCTGAACAAGCTGCTGCAGCTATG
TACAAAGAAGCACGTGCTGTTAATAGAAAATCAAAAGTTGTTAGTGCCATGCATAGTTTACTCTTTGGCA
TGCTCCGACGTTTGGACATGTCTAGTGTTGACACTATCCTTAATATGGCACGTAATGGTGTTGTCCCTCT
TTCCGTTATCCCTGCTACTTCTGCAGCCAGGCTCGTCGTCGTAGTACCAGATCATGATTCATTTGTGAAA
ATGATGGTAGATGGTTTTGTGCACTACGCTGGTGTTGTTTGGACATTACAGGAAGTTAAGGATAATGATG
GTAAGAATGTGCATCTTAAAGATGTTACAAAGGAAAACCAGGAAATACTTGTTTGGCCTCTGATTTTGAC
TTGTGAACGTGTCGTTAAATTGCAG
